Addgene plasmid #238033: ADEPT-pTarget
Purpose: Encodes sfGFP-SsrA under constitutive promoter (J23119). Expresses a single guide RNA, which targets a noncoding region of the plasmid as part of the ADEPT system. Carries oriT and kan resistance.
Depositing lab: Lingchong You. Depositing organization: Duke University. Publication: Population-level amplification of gene regulation by programmable gene transfer. Son HI, Hamrick GS, Shende AR, Kim K, Yang K, Huang TJ, You L. Nat Chem Biol. 2025 Jan 8. doi: 10.1038/s41589-024-01817-9. PubMed 39779901.
Backbone
  Vector backbone: ADEPT-pTarget
  Backbone size w/o insert (bp): 3283
  Vector type: Synthetic Biology
Growth in bacteria
  Bacterial resistance: Kanamycin, 50 μg/mL
  Growth temperature: 37°C
  Growth strain: DH5alpha
  Copy number: High Copy
Gene/Insert
  Gene/Insert name: sfGFP
  Species: Synthetic
  Insert size (bp): 714
  Promoter: J23119 (constitutive)
  Tag / fusion protein: ssrA (C terminal on insert)
  Cloning method: Gibson Cloning
Terms and licenses: Academic/Nonprofit Terms; Industry Terms: Not Available to Industry
Depositor comments: gRNA sequence: guuuuagagcuagaaauagcaaguuaaaauaaggcuaguccguuaucaacuugaaaaaguggcaccgagucggugc
How to cite: ADEPT-pTarget was a gift from Lingchong You (Addgene plasmid # 238033 ; http://n2t.net/addgene:238033 ; RRID:Addgene_238033)
