[The description below was written by a language model from this plasmid's Addgene catalogue record and pLannotate feature annotations shown in this document.]
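Description:
ADEPT-pTarget is a roughly 4 kb synthetic-biology plasmid for use in E. coli, serving as the reporter and target component of the ADEPT system for programmable gene transfer between bacteria. It replicates from a high-copy ColE1/pUC-type origin and is selected with kanamycin through the Tn5-derived neo (nptII) gene, which is followed by a lambda t0 terminator. A short upstream fragment annotated as Tn5 transposase is most likely residual sequence carried along with the resistance cassette. The plasmid also carries the F-plasmid origin of transfer (oriT), which allows it to be mobilised by conjugation when F transfer functions are supplied in trans. A small fragment annotated as RSF ori appears to be a remnant rather than a functional second origin.

The main payload is superfolder GFP fused at its C terminus to the wild-type LAA variant of the ssrA degradation tag. It is expressed from the strong constitutive J23119 promoter and terminated by rrnB T1 and T7Te terminators. The ssrA tag directs the protein to the ClpXP and ClpAP proteases, so fluorescence turns over quickly and reflects current expression rather than accumulated protein. A separate cassette encodes a single guide RNA with the Streptococcus pyogenes Cas9 scaffold. The feature table places it downstream of a PLtetO-1 promoter, and it is followed by an rrnB-derived region containing the 5S rRNA and T1 terminator. According to the record, this guide targets a noncoding region of the plasmid itself. No Cas9 or dCas9 gene is annotated on the plasmid, so the effector protein must come from another component of the system. The record does not state the effector's nature or the outcome of targeting.
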