Features (pLannotate 1.2.2; 17 found; start..end, strand, type, name):
      1..589     +  rep_origin     ori: high-copy-number ColE1/pMB1/pBR322/pUC origin of replication
    784..1074    -  oriT           oriT: origin of transfer for the bacterial F plasmid (Frost et al., 1994)
   1124..1191    +  rep_origin     RSF ori (fragment): Plasmids containing the RSF 1030 origin of replication can be propagated in E. coli cells that contain additional plasmids with compatible origins.
   1239..1285    -  terminator     rrnB T1 terminator: transcription terminator T1 from the E. coli rrnB gene
   1287..1402    -  ncRNA          5S rRNA: Accession: RF00001 - 5S ribosomal RNA
   1511..1528    -  CDS            capTEV™ (fragment): composite tag for in vivo biotinylation, TEV protease cleavage, and 6xHis tagging
   1594..1669    -  misc_RNA       gRNA scaffold: guide RNA scaffold for the Streptococcus pyogenes CRISPR/Cas9 system
   1690..1763    -  promoter       PLtetO-1 promoter: modified phage lambda PL promoter with tet operator sites (Lutz and Bujard, 1997)
   1781..1824    +  terminator     bacterial terminator: putative bacterial transcription terminator
   1874..2002    +  CDS            tnpA (fragment): TN5P_ECOLX - Also known as tnp. Experimental evidence at protein level: Swiss-Prot protein existence level 1. Mediates transposition of transposon Tn5 by a 'cut and paste' mechanism. First, the monomeric transposase binds the 19 bp inverted DNA repeats flanking the transposon. Then, dimerization of the DNA- bound transposase creates a synaptic DNA complex. After nicking of the first DNA strand, excision of the transposon proceeds through a series of intermediates. The transposase then mediates the insertion of the transposon at a new site by strand transfer. The activity of the wild- type tran
   2034..2825    +  CDS            neo: KKA2_KLEPN - Also known as kan, nptII. Experimental evidence at protein level: Swiss-Prot protein existence level 1. Resistance to kanamycin, neomycin, paromomycin, ribostamycin, butirosin and gentamicin B. From Klebsiella pneumoniae.
   2859..2953    +  terminator     lambda t0 terminator: transcription terminator from phage lambda
   3020..3047    -  terminator     T7Te terminator: phage T7 early transcription terminator
   3063..3134    -  terminator     rrnB T1 terminator: transcription terminator T1 from the E. coli rrnB gene
   3146..3178    -  CDS            ssrA tag: C-terminal peptide that mediates degradation in bacteria through the ClpXP and ClpAP proteases (McGinness et al., 2006) wild-type LAA variant
   3179..3892    -  CDS            superfolder GFP: GFP variant that folds robustly even when fused to poorly folded proteins (Pédelacq et al., 2006)
   3911..3945    -  promoter       J23119 promoter: bacterial promoter (Registry of Standard Biological Parts BBa J23119)
>Addgene plasmid #238033 | ADEPT-pTarget | addgene full sequence | sequence record 471747 | Addgene NGS Result
TTGAGATCCTTTTTTTCTGCGCGTAATCTGCTGCTTGCAAACAAAAAAACCACCGCTACCAGCGGTGGTT
TGTTTGCCGGATCAAGAGCTACCAACTCTTTTTCCGAAGGTAACTGGCTTCAGCAGAGCGCAGATACCAA
ATACTGTCCTTCTAGTGTAGCCGTAGTTAGGCCACCACTTCAAGAACTCTGTAGCACCGCCTACATACCT
CGCTCTGCTAATCCTGTTACCAGTGGCTGCTGCCAGTGGCGATAAGTCGTGTCTTACCGGGTTGGACTCA
AGACGATAGTTACCGGATAAGGCGCAGCGGTCGGGCTGAACGGGGGGTTCGTGCACACAGCCCAGCTTGG
AGCGAACGACCTACACCGAACTGAGATACCTACAGCGTGAGCTATGAGAAAGCGCCACGCTTCCCGAAGG
GAGAAAGGCGGACAGGTATCCGGTAAGCGGCAGGGTCGGAACAGGAGAGCGCACGAGGGAGCTTCCAGGG
GGAAACGCCTGGTATCTTTATAGTCCTGTCGGGTTTCGCCACCTCTGACTTGAGCGTCGATTTTTGTGAT
GCTCGTCAGGGGGGCGGAGCCTGTGGAAAAACGCCAGCAACGCGGCCTTTTTACGGTTCCTGGCCTTTTG
CTGGCCTTTTGCTCACATGTTCTTTCCTGCGTTATCCCCTGATTCTGTGGATAACCGTATTACCGAGGTT
CACCTTAGCCATTAGAGATTACCTTTTTTGAACATAAAATAAAGTTAATTTCGAAACACTAAAATTCATA
ATGCAAACAGGGACGCACCGCTAGCAGCGCCCCTAGCGGTATCCTATAAAAAAACACACCGCGCCGCTAG
CAGCACCCCTAATATAAAATAATGTTTTTTATAAAAATAGTCAGTACCACCCCTACAAAACGGTGTCGGC
GCGTTGTTGTAGCCGCGCCGACACCGCTTTTTTAAATATCATAAAGAGAGTAAGAGAAACTAATTTTTCA
TAACACTCTATTTATAAAGAAAAATCAGCAAAAACTTGTTTTTGCATGGGGTGTGGTGCTTTTGGTGGTG
AGAACCACCAACCTGTTGAGCCTTTTTGTGGAGTGGGTTAAATTATTTACGAATAAAGTCACCAGAGGTG
GCCTTTGAGTGAGCTGATACCGCTCGCCGCAGCCGAACGACCGAGCGCAGCGAGTCAGTGAGCGAGGAAG
CCTGCAGTCTAGACTCGAGTAAGGATCCAGTTCACCGACAAACAACAGATAAAACGAAAGGCCCAGTCTT
TCGACTGAGCCTTTCGTTTTATTTGATGCCTGGCAGTTCCCTACTCTCGCATGGGGAGACCCCACACTAC
CATCGGCGCTACGGCGTTTCACTTCTGAGTTCGGCATGGGGTCAGGTGGGACCACCGCGCTACTGCCGCC
AGGCAAATTCTGTTTTATCAGACCGCTTCTGCGTTCTGATTTAATCTGTATCAGGCTGAAAATCTTCTCT
CATCCGCCAAAACAGCCAAGCTGGAGACCGTTTAAACTCAATGATGATGATGATGATGGTCGACGGCGCT
ATTCAGATCCTCTTCTGAGATGAGTTTTTGTTCGGGCCCAAGCTTCAAAAAAAGCACCGACTCGGTGCCA
CTTTTTCAAGTTGATAACGGACTAGCCTTATTTTAACTTGCTATTTCTAGCTCTAAAACCGTGATACGCC
TATTTTTATGGTCAGTGCGTCCTGCTGATGTGCTCAGTATCTCTATCACTGATAGGGATGTCAATCTCTA
TCACTGATAGGGAAGATCTTTAGAATTCCAGAAATCATCCTTAGCGAAAGCTAAGGATTTTTTTTATCTG
AAATTCTGCCTCGTGATACGCCTATTTTTATAGGTTAATGTCATGATAATAATGGTTTCTTAGACGTCAG
GGACGTCGGAATTGCCAGCTGGGGCGCCCTCTGGTAAGGTTGGGAAGCCCTGCAAAGTAAACTGGATGGC
TTTCTTGCCGCCAAGGATCTGATGGCGCAGGGGATCAAGATCTGATCAAGAGACAGGATGAGGATCGTTT
CGCATGATTGAACAAGATGGATTGCACGCAGGTTCTCCGGCCGCTTGGGTGGAGAGGCTATTCGGCTATG
ACTGGGCACAACAGACAATCGGCTGCTCTGATGCCGCCGTGTTCCGGCTGTCAGCGCAGGGGCGCCCGGT
TCTTTTTGTCAAGACCGACCTGTCCGGTGCCCTGAATGAACTGCAGGACGAGGCAGCGCGGCTATCGTGG
CTGGCCACGACGGGCGTTCCTTGCGCAGCTGTGCTCGACGTTGTCACTGAAGCGGGAAGGGACTGGCTGC
TATTGGGCGAAGTGCCGGGGCAGGATCTCCTGTCATCTCACCTTGCTCCTGCCGAGAAAGTATCCATCAT
GGCTGATGCAATGCGGCGGCTGCATACGCTTGATCCGGCTACCTGCCCATTCGACCACCAAGCGAAACAT
CGCATCGAGCGAGCACGTACTCGGATGGAAGCCGGTCTTGTCGATCAGGATGATCTGGACGAAGAGCATC
AGGGGCTCGCGCCAGCCGAACTGTTCGCCAGGCTCAAGGCGCGCATGCCCGACGGCGAGGATCTCGTCGT
GACCCATGGCGATGCCTGCTTGCCGAATATCATGGTGGAAAATGGCCGCTTTTCTGGATTCATCGACTGT
GGCCGGCTGGGTGTGGCGGACCGCTATCAGGACATAGCGTTGGCTACCCGTGATATTGCTGAAGAGCTTG
GCGGCGAATGGGCTGACCGCTTCCTCGTGCTTTACGGTATCGCCGCTCCCGATTCGCAGCGCATCGCCTT
CTATCGCCTTCTTGACGAGTTCTTCTGAGCGGGACTCTGGGGTTCGAGAGCTCGCTTGGACTCCTGTTGA
TAGATCCAGTAATGACCTCAGAACTCCATCTGGATTTGTTCAGAACGCTCGGTTGCCGCCGGGCGTTTTT
TATTGGTGAGAATCCAAGCACTAGTAACAACTTATATCGTATGGGGCTGACTTCAGGTGCTACCGTGGAG
ACGTATAAACGCAGAAAGGCCCACCCGAAGGTGAGCCAGTGTGACTCTAGTAGAGAGCGTTCACCGACAA
ACAACAGATAAAACGAAAGGCCCAGTCTTTCGACTGAGCCTTTCGTTTTATTTGATGCCTGGTCAAGCAG
CCAGAGCGTAGTTTTCGTCGTTAGCAGCTTTGTACAGTTCATCCATACCATGCGTGATGCCCGCTGCGGT
TACGAACTCCAGCAGAACCATATGATCGCGTTTCTCGTTCGGATCTTTAGACAGAACGCTTTGCGTGCTC
AGATAGTGATTGTCTGGCAGCAGAACAGGACCATCACCGATTGGAGTGTTTTGCTGGTAGTGATCAGCCA
GCTGCACGCTGCCATCCTCCACGTTGTGGCGAATTTTAAAATTCGCTTTAATGCCATTTTTTTGTTTATC
GGCGGTGATGTAAACATTGTGGCTGTTAAAATTGTATTCCAGCTTATGGCCCAGGATATTGCCGTCCTCT
TTAAAGTCAATGCCTTTCAGCTCAATGCGGTTTACCAGGGTATCGCCTTCAAATTTCACTTCCGCACGCG
TTTTGTACGTGCCGTCATCCTTAAAGGAAATCGTGCGTTCCTGCACATAGCCTTCCGGCATGGCGGACTT
GAAGAAGTCATGCTGCTTCATATGGTCCGGATAACGAGCAAAGCACTGAACACCATAAGTCAGCGTCGTT
ACCAGAGTCGGCCAAGGAACCGGCAGTTTACCAGTAGTACAGATGAACTTCAGCGTCAGTTTACCATTAG
TTGCGTCACCTTCACCCTCGCCACGCACGGAAAACTTATGACCGTTGACATCACCATCCAGTTCCACCAG
AATAGGGACGACACCAGTGAACAGCTCTTCGCCTTTACGCATCTAGTATTTCTCCTCTTTGCTAGCATTA
TACCTAGGACTGAGCTAGCTGTCAAAGTTTTCGTTCCACTGAGCGTCAGACCCCGTAGAAAAGATCAAAG
GATCTTC
